Addgene plasmid #19999: HA-VHL-pRc/CMV
Depositing lab: William Kaelin. Depositing organization: Dana-Farber Cancer Institute. Publication: Tumour suppression by the human von Hippel-Lindau gene product. Iliopoulos O, Kibel A, Gray S, Kaelin WG. Nat Med. 1995 Aug . 1(8):822-6. 10.1038/nm0895-822 PubMed 7585187.
Backbone
  Vector backbone: pRc/CMV
  Backbone manufacturer: Invitrogen
  Backbone size w/o insert (bp): 5448
  Vector type: Mammalian Expression
  Selectable markers: Neomycin (select with G418)
Growth in bacteria
  Bacterial resistance: Ampicillin, 100 μg/mL
  Growth temperature: 37°C
  Growth strain: DH5alpha
  Growth instructions: DH5 alpha or XL1 @ 37˚C
  Copy number: High Copy
Gene/Insert
  Gene/Insert name: von Hippel-Lindau tumor suppressor (VHL) (alt name: vHL)
  Species: H. sapiens (human)
  Insert size (bp): 745
  Mutation: wild type
  GenBank ID: NM_000551
  Entrez Gene: VHL (a.k.a. HRCA1, RCA1, VHL1, pVHL)
  Tag / fusion protein: HA-tag (N terminal on insert)
  Cloning method: Restriction Enzyme; 5′ cloning site Hind III (destroyed during cloning); 3′ cloning site Xba I (destroyed during cloning)
  Sequencing primers: 5′ T7; 3′ SP6
Terms and licenses: Academic/Nonprofit Terms; Industry Terms: Not Available to Industry
How to cite: HA-VHL-pRc/CMV was a gift from William Kaelin (Addgene plasmid # 19999 ; http://n2t.net/addgene:19999 ; RRID:Addgene_19999)
