[The description below was written by a language model from this plasmid's Addgene catalogue record and pLannotate feature annotations shown in this document.]
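Description:
HA-VHL-pRc/CMV is a mammalian expression plasmid built on the Invitrogen pRc/CMV backbone, carrying the wild-type human von Hippel-Lindau tumor suppressor (VHL) coding sequence with an N-terminal HA epitope tag. The insert was placed between the HindIII and XbaI sites of the polylinker, both of which were destroyed during cloning. Transcription is driven by the human cytomegalovirus immediate-early enhancer and promoter and terminated by the bovine growth hormone polyadenylation signal. T7 and SP6 phage promoters flank the insert, serving as sequencing primer sites and potentially allowing in vitro transcription. The automated annotation identifies the VHL open reading frame but does not call the HA tag as a separate feature. The short gap between the T7 promoter and the annotated VHL CDS is where the tag would be expected. A small "HIV-1 LTR" fragment called just after the CMV promoter is likely a short sequence-similarity match rather than a functional viral element.

For propagation in E. coli the plasmid has a high-copy ColE1/pUC-type origin and an ampicillin resistance gene (β-lactamase) under its own promoter. An f1/M13 phage origin is also present and would permit single-stranded DNA production. A second mammalian cassette, made up of the SV40 early promoter, the neomycin phosphotransferase gene and the SV40 poly(A) signal, allows G418 selection of stably transfected cells. Residual lac promoter/operator, lacI and ble fragments are backbone remnants. Two full-length sequence records of about 6.2 kb give essentially the same feature map with different start coordinates.

The construct is suited to transient or stable expression of epitope-tagged pVHL, the substrate-recognition subunit of an E3 ubiquitin ligase that targets hydroxylated HIF. The associated publication concerns tumour suppression by the human VHL gene product.
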