Features (pLannotate 1.2.2; 22 found; start..end, strand, type, name):
    147..526     +  enhancer       CMV enhancer: human cytomegalovirus immediate early enhancer
    527..730     +  promoter       CMV promoter: human cytomegalovirus (CMV) immediate early promoter
    726..759     +  LTR            5' LTR (truncated) (fragment): truncated 5' long terminal repeat (LTR) from HIV-1
    775..793     +  promoter       T7 promoter: promoter for bacteriophage T7 RNA polymerase
    861..1499    +  CDS            VHL (sequence partly withheld): VHL_HUMAN - Experimental evidence at protein level: Swiss-Prot protein existence level 1. Involved in the ubiquitination and subsequent proteasomal degradation via the von Hippel-Lindau ubiquitination complex. Seems to act as a target recruitment subunit in the E3 ubiquitin ligase complex and recruits hydroxylated hypoxia-inducible factor (HIF) under normoxic conditions. Involved in transcriptional repression through interaction with HIF1A, HIF1AN and histone deacetylases. Ubiquitinates, in an oxygen-responsive manner, ADRB2. From Homo sapiens (Human).
   1561..1579    -  promoter       SP6 promoter: promoter for bacteriophage SP6 RNA polymerase
   1605..1829    +  polyA_signal   bGH poly(A) signal: bovine growth hormone polyadenylation signal
   1833..1854    +  promoter       SV40 promoter (fragment): SV40 enhancer and early promoter
   1875..2303    +  rep_origin     f1 ori (sequence partly withheld): f1 bacteriophage origin of replication; arrow indicates direction of (+) strand synthesis
   2389..2407    -  misc_feature   MCS (fragment): pUC18/19 multiple cloning site
   2416..2745    +  promoter       SV40 promoter: SV40 enhancer and early promoter
   2812..3603    +  CDS            neo: KKA2_KLEPN - Also known as kan, nptII. Experimental evidence at protein level: Swiss-Prot protein existence level 1. Resistance to kanamycin, neomycin, paromomycin, ribostamycin, butirosin and gentamicin B. From Klebsiella pneumoniae.
   3627..3785    +  CDS            ble (fragment): BLE_KLEPN - Experimental evidence at protein level: Swiss-Prot protein existence level 1. Binding protein with a strong affinity to the bleomycin family of antibiotics. Binds to CL990; an antimitotic-antibiotic compound. From Klebsiella pneumoniae.
   3780..3914    +  polyA_signal   SV40 poly(A) signal: SV40 polyadenylation signal
   3969..3985    -  protein_bind   lac operator: The lac repressor binds to the lac operator to inhibit transcription in E. coli. This inhibition can be relieved by adding lactose or isopropyl-β-D-thiogalactopyranoside (IPTG). lac repressor encoded by lacI
   3993..4023    -  promoter       lac promoter: promoter for the E. coli lac operon
   4038..4059    -  protein_bind   CAP binding site: CAP binding activates transcription in the presence of cAMP. E. coli catabolite activator protein
   4072..4164    -  CDS            lacI (fragment): lac repressor; lacI; The lac repressor binds to the lac operator to inhibit transcription in E. coli. This inhibition can be relieved by adding lactose or isopropyl-β-D-thiogalactopyranoside (IPTG).
   4347..4935    -  rep_origin     ori: high-copy-number ColE1/pMB1/pBR322/pUC origin of replication
   5106..5966    -  CDS            AmpR: β-lactamase; bla; confers resistance to ampicillin, carbenicillin, and related antibiotics
   5967..6071    -  promoter       AmpR promoter: bla
   6130..6182    -  misc_feature   bom (fragment): basis of mobility region from pBR322
>Addgene plasmid #19999 | HA-VHL-pRc/CMV | addgene full sequence | sequence record 490270 | Addgene NGS Result
TGCTTGTGTGTTGGAGGTCGCTGAGTAGTGCGCGAGCAAAATTTAAGCTACAACAAGGCAAGGCTTGACC
GACAATTGCATGAAGAATCTGCTTAGGGTTAGGCGTTTTGCGCTGCTTCGCGATGTACGGGCCAGATATA
CGCGTTGACATTGATTATTGACTAGTTATTAATAGTAATCAATTACGGGGTCATTAGTTCATAGCCCATA
TATGGAGTTCCGCGTTACATAACTTACGGTAAATGGCCCGCCTGGCTGACCGCCCAACGACCCCCGCCCA
TTGACGTCAATAATGACGTATGTTCCCATAGTAACGCCAATAGGGACTTTCCATTGACGTCAATGGGTGG
AGTATTTACGGTAAACTGCCCACTTGGCAGTACATCAAGTGTATCATATGCCAAGTACGCCCCCTATTGA
CGTCAATGACGGTAAATGGCCCGCCTGGCATTATGCCCAGTACATGACCTTATGGGACTTTCCTACTTGG
CAGTACATCTACGTATTAGTCATCGCTATTACCATGGTGATGCGGTTTTGGCAGTACATCAATGGGCGTG
GATAGCGGTTTGACTCACGGGGATTTCCAAGTCTCCACCCCATTGACGTCAATGGGAGTTTGTTTTGGCA
CCAAAATCAACGGGACTTTCCAAAATGTCGTAACAACTCCGCCCCATTGACGCAAATGGGCGGTAGGCGT
GTACGGTGGGAGGTCTATATAAGCAGAGCTCTCTGGCTAACTAGAGAACCCACTGCTTACTGGCTTATCG
AAATTAATACGACTCACTATAGGGAGACCCAAGCTTACCATGGCCTACCCCTACGACGTGCCCGACTACG
CCTCCCTCGGATCCGCCACCATGCCCCGGAGGGCGGAGAACTGGGACGAGGCCGAGGTAGGCGCGGAGGA
GGCAGGCGTCGAAGAGTACGGCCCTGAAGAAGACGGCGGGGAGGAGTCGGGCGCCGAGGAGTCCGGCCCG
GAAGAGTCCGGCCCGGAGGAACTGGGCGCCGAGGAGGAGATGGAGGCCGGGCGGCCGCGGCCC
[423 nt withheld, positions 1044-1466]
CAGGAGCGCATTGCACATCAACGGATGGGAGATTGAATTCTGCAGATATCCATCACACTGGCGGCCGCTC
GAGCATGCATCTAGAGGGCCCTATTCTATAGTGTCACCTAAATGCTAGAGCTCGCTGATCAGCCTCGACT
GTGCCTTCTAGTTGCCAGCCATCTGTTGTTTGCCCCTCCCCCGTGCCTTCCTTGACCCTGGAAGGTGCCA
CTCCCACTGTCCTTTCCTAATAAAATGAGGAAATTGCATCGCATTGTCTGAGTAGGTGTCATTCTATTCT
GGGGGGTGGGGTGGGGCAGGACAGCAAGGGGGAGGATTGGGAAGACAATAGCAGGCATGCTGGGGATGCG
GTGGGCTCTATGGCTTCTGAGGCGGAAAGAACCAGCTGGGGCTCGAGGGGGGATCCCC
[124 nt withheld, positions 1875-1998]
C
[91 nt withheld, positions 2000-2090]
A
[49 nt withheld, positions 2092-2140]
CCTTTGACGTTGGAGTCCACGTTCTTT
[37 nt withheld, positions 2168-2204]
ACCCTATCTCGGTCTATTCTTTTGATTTATAAGGGATTTTGCCGATTTCGGCCTATTGGTTAAAAAATGA
GCTGATTTAACAAAAATTTAACGCGAATTTTAACAAAATATTAACGCTTACAATTTAAATATTTGCTTAT
ACAATCT
[37 nt withheld, positions 2352-2388]
GGGTACCGAGCTCGAATTCTGTGGAATGTGTGTCAGTTAGGGTGTGGAAAGTCCCCAGGCTCCCCAGCAG
GCAGAAGTATGCAAAGCATGCATCTCAATTAGTCAGCAACCAGGTGTGGAAAGTCCCCAGGCTCCCCAGC
AGGCAGAAGTATGCAAAGCATGCATCTCAATTAGTCAGCAACCATAGTCCCGCCCCTAACTCCGCCCATC
CCGCCCCTAACTCCGCCCAGTTCCGCCCATTCTCCGCCCCATGGCTGACTAATTTTTTTTATTTATGCAG
AGGCCGAGGCCGCCTCGGCCTCTGAGCTATTCCAGAAGTAGTGAGGAGGCTTTTTTGGAGGCCTAGGCTT
TTGCAAAAAGCTCCCGGGAGCTTGGATATCCATTTTCGGATCTGATCAAGAGACAGGATGAGGATCGTTT
CGCATGATTGAACAAGATGGATTGCACGCAGGTTCTCCGGCCGCTTGGGTGGAGAGGCTATTCGGCTATG
ACTGGGCACAACAGACAATCGGCTGCTCTGATGCCGCCGTGTTCCGGCTGTCAGCGCAGGGGCGCCCGGT
TCTTTTTGTCAAGACCGACCTGTCCGGTGCCCTGAATGAACTGCAGGACGAGGCAGCGCGGCTATCGTGG
CTGGCCACGACGGGCGTTCCTTGCGCAGCTGTGCTCGACGTTGTCACTGAAGCGGGAAGGGACTGGCTGC
TATTGGGCGAAGTGCCGGGGCAGGATCTCCTGTCATCTCACCTTGCTCCTGCCGAGAAAGTATCCATCAT
GGCTGATGCAATGCGGCGGCTGCATACGCTTGATCCGGCTACCTGCCCATTCGACCACCAAGCGAAACAT
CGCATCGAGCGAGCACGTACTCGGATGGAAGCCGGTCTTGTCGATCAGGATGATCTGGACGAAGAGCATC
AGGGGCTCGCGCCAGCCGAACTGTTCGCCAGGCTCAAGGCGCGCATGCCCGACGGCGAGGATCTCGTCGT
GACCCATGGCGATGCCTGCTTGCCGAATATCATGGTGGAAAATGGCCGCTTTTCTGGATTCATCGACTGT
GGCCGGCTGGGTGTGGCGGACCGCTATCAGGACATAGCGTTGGCTACCCGTGATATTGCTGAAGAGCTTG
GCGGCGAATGGGCTGACCGCTTCCTCGTGCTTTACGGTATCGCCGCTCCCGATTCGCAGCGCATCGCCTT
CTATCGCCTTCTTGACGAGTTCTTCTGAGCGGGACTCTGGGGTTCGAAATGACCGACCAAGCGACGCCCA
ACCTGCCATCACGAGATTTCGATTCCACCGCCGCCTTCTATGAAAGGTTGGGCTTCGGAATCGTTTTCCG
GGACGCCGGCTGGATGATCCTCCAGCGCGGGGATCTCATGCTGGAGTTCTTCGCCCACCCCAACTTGTTT
ATTGCAGCTTATAATGGTTACAAATAAAGCAATAGCATCACAAATTTCACAAATAAAGCATTTTTTTCAC
TGCATTCTAGTTGTGGTTTGTCCAAACTCATCAATGTATCTTATCATGTCTGGATCCGTCGACCTCGAGA
GCTTGGCGTAATCATGGTCATAGCTGTTTCCTGTGTGAAATTGTTATCCGCTCACAATTCCACACAACAT
ACGAGCCGGAAGCATAAAGTGTAAAGCCTGGGGTGCCTAATGAGTGAGCTAACTCACATTAATTGCGTTG
CGCTCACTGCCCGCTTTCCAGTCGGGAAACCTGTCGTGCCAGCTGCATTAATGAATCGGCCAACGCGCGG
GGAGAGGCGGTTTGCGTATTGGGCGCTCTTCCGCTTCCTCGCTCACTGACTCGCTGCGCTCGGTCGTTCG
GCTGCGGCGAGCGGTATCAGCTCACTCAAAGGCGGTAATACGGTTATCCACAGAATCAGGGGATAACGCA
GGAAAGAACATGTGAGCAAAAGGCCAGCAAAAGGCCAGGAACCGTAAAAAGGCCGCGTTGCTGGCGTTTT
TCCATAGGCTCCGCCCCCCTGACGAGCATCACAAAAATCGACGCTCAAGTCAGAGGTGGCGAAACCCGAC
AGGACTATAAAGATACCAGGCGTTTCCCCCTGGAAGCTCCCTCGTGCGCTCTCCTGTTCCGACCCTGCCG
CTTACCGGATACCTGTCCGCCTTTCTCCCTTCGGGAAGCGTGGCGCTTTCTCATAGCTCACGCTGTAGGT
ATCTCAGTTCGGTGTAGGTCGTTCGCTCCAAGCTGGGCTGTGTGCACGAACCCCCCGTTCAGCCCGACCG
CTGCGCCTTATCCGGTAACTATCGTCTTGAGTCCAACCCGGTAAGACACGACTTATCGCCACTGGCAGCA
GCCACTGGTAACAGGATTAGCAGAGCGAGGTATGTAGGCGGTGCTACAGAGTTCTTGAAGTGGTGGCCTA
ACTACGGCTACACTAGAAGAACAGTATTTGGTATCTGCGCTCTGCTGAAGCCAGTTACCTTCGGAAAAAG
AGTTGGTAGCTCTTGATCCGGCAAACAAACCACCGCTGGTAGCGGTGGTTTTTTTGTTTGCAAGCAGCAG
ATTACGCGCAGAAAAAAAGGATCTCAAGAAGATCCTTTGATCTTTTCTACGGGGTCTGACGCTCAGTGGA
ACGAAAACTCACGTTAAGGGATTTTGGTCATGAGATTATCAAAAAGGATCTTCACCTAGATCCTTTTAAA
TTAAAAATGAAGTTTTAAATCAATCTAAAGTATATATGAGTAAACTTGGTCTGACAGTTACCAATGCTTA
ATCAGTGAGGCACCTATCTCAGCGATCTGTCTATTTCGTTCATCCATAGTTGCCTGACTCCCCGTCGTGT
AGATAACTACGATACGGGAGGGCTTACCATCTGGCCCCAGTGCTGCAATGATACCGCGAGACCCACGCTC
ACCGGCTCCAGATTTATCAGCAATAAACCAGCCAGCCGGAAGGGCCGAGCGCAGAAGTGGTCCTGCAACT
TTATCCGCCTCCATCCAGTCTATTAATTGTTGCCGGGAAGCTAGAGTAAGTAGTTCGCCAGTTAATAGTT
TGCGCAACGTTGTTGCCATTGCTACAGGCATCGTGGTGTCACGCTCGTCGTTTGGTATGGCTTCATTCAG
CTCCGGTTCCCAACGATCAAGGCGAGTTACATGATCCCCCATGTTGTGCAAAAAAGCGGTTAGCTCCTTC
GGTCCTCCGATCGTTGTCAGAAGTAAGTTGGCCGCAGTGTTATCACTCATGGTTATGGCAGCACTGCATA
ATTCTCTTACTGTCATGCCATCCGTAAGATGCTTTTCTGTGACTGGTGAGTACTCAACCAAGTCATTCTG
AGAATAGTGTATGCGGCGACCGAGTTGCTCTTGCCCGGCGTCAATACGGGATAATACCGCGCCACATAGC
AGAACTTTAAAAGTGCTCATCATTGGAAAACGTTCTTCGGGGCGAAAACTCTCAAGGATCTTACCGCTGT
TGAGATCCAGTTCGATGTAACCCACTCGTGCACCCAACTGATCTTCAGCATCTTTTACTTTCACCAGCGT
TTCTGGGTGAGCAAAAACAGGAAGGCAAAATGCCGCAAAAAAGGGAATAAGGGCGACACGGAAATGTTGA
ATACTCATACTCTTCCTTTTTCAATATTATTGAAGCATTTATCAGGGTTATTGTCTCATGAGCGGATACA
TATTTGAATGTATTTAGAAAAATAAACAAATAGGGGTTCCGCGCACATTTCCCCGAAAAGTGCCACCTGA
CGTCGACGGATCGGGAGATCTCCCGATCCCCTATGGTGCACTCTCAGTACAATCTGCTCTGATGCCGCAT
AGTTAAGCCAGTATCTGCTCCC
