Features (pLannotate 1.2.2; 23 found; start..end, strand, type, name):
     36..80      -  misc_feature   bom (fragment): basis of mobility region from pBR322
    235..614     +  enhancer       CMV enhancer: human cytomegalovirus immediate early enhancer
    615..818     +  promoter       CMV promoter: human cytomegalovirus (CMV) immediate early promoter
    814..847     +  LTR            5' LTR (truncated) (fragment): truncated 5' long terminal repeat (LTR) from HIV-1
    863..881     +  promoter       T7 promoter: promoter for bacteriophage T7 RNA polymerase
    949..1587    +  CDS            VHL (sequence partly withheld): VHL_HUMAN - Experimental evidence at protein level: Swiss-Prot protein existence level 1. Involved in the ubiquitination and subsequent proteasomal degradation via the von Hippel-Lindau ubiquitination complex. Seems to act as a target recruitment subunit in the E3 ubiquitin ligase complex and recruits hydroxylated hypoxia-inducible factor (HIF) under normoxic conditions. Involved in transcriptional repression through interaction with HIF1A, HIF1AN and histone deacetylases. Ubiquitinates, in an oxygen-responsive manner, ADRB2. From Homo sapiens (Human).
   1649..1667    -  promoter       SP6 promoter: promoter for bacteriophage SP6 RNA polymerase
   1693..1917    +  polyA_signal   bGH poly(A) signal: bovine growth hormone polyadenylation signal
   1921..1942    +  promoter       SV40 promoter (fragment): SV40 enhancer and early promoter
   1963..2476    +  rep_origin     M13 ori (sequence partly withheld): M13 bacteriophage origin of replication; arrow indicates direction of (+) strand synthesis
   2477..2495    -  misc_feature   MCS (fragment): pUC18/19 multiple cloning site
   2517..2589    +  promoter       SV40 promoter (fragment): SV40 enhancer and early promoter
   2616..2826    +  promoter       SV40 promoter: SV40 early promoter
   2901..3692    +  CDS            neo: KKA2_KLEPN - Also known as kan, nptII. Experimental evidence at protein level: Swiss-Prot protein existence level 1. Resistance to kanamycin, neomycin, paromomycin, ribostamycin, butirosin and gentamicin B. From Klebsiella pneumoniae.
   3716..3874    +  CDS            ble (fragment): BLE_KLEPN - Experimental evidence at protein level: Swiss-Prot protein existence level 1. Binding protein with a strong affinity to the bleomycin family of antibiotics. Binds to CL990; an antimitotic-antibiotic compound. From Klebsiella pneumoniae.
   3869..4003    +  polyA_signal   SV40 poly(A) signal: SV40 polyadenylation signal
   4059..4075    -  protein_bind   lac operator: The lac repressor binds to the lac operator to inhibit transcription in E. coli. This inhibition can be relieved by adding lactose or isopropyl-β-D-thiogalactopyranoside (IPTG). lac repressor encoded by lacI
   4083..4113    -  promoter       lac promoter: promoter for the E. coli lac operon
   4128..4149    -  protein_bind   CAP binding site: CAP binding activates transcription in the presence of cAMP. E. coli catabolite activator protein
   4162..4254    -  CDS            lacI (fragment): lac repressor; lacI; The lac repressor binds to the lac operator to inhibit transcription in E. coli. This inhibition can be relieved by adding lactose or isopropyl-β-D-thiogalactopyranoside (IPTG).
   4437..5025    -  rep_origin     ori: high-copy-number ColE1/pMB1/pBR322/pUC origin of replication
   5196..6056    -  CDS            AmpR: β-lactamase; bla; confers resistance to ampicillin, carbenicillin, and related antibiotics
   6057..6161    -  promoter       AmpR promoter: bla
>Addgene plasmid #19999 | HA-VHL-pRc/CMV | analyzer sequence | sequence record 9437
GACGGATCGGGAGATCTCCCGATCCCCTATGGTCGACTCTCAGTACAATCTGCTCTGATGCCGCATAGTT
AAGCCAGTATCTGCTCCCTGCTTGTGTGTTGGAGGTCGCTGAGTAGTGCGCGAGCAAAATTTAAGCTACA
ACAAGGCAAGGCTTGACCGACAATTGCATGAAGAATCTGCTTAGGGTTAGGCGTTTTGCGCTGCTTCGCG
ATGTACGGGCCAGATATACGCGTTGACATTGATTATTGACTAGTTATTAATAGTAATCAATTACGGGGTC
ATTAGTTCATAGCCCATATATGGAGTTCCGCGTTACATAACTTACGGTAAATGGCCCGCCTGGCTGACCG
CCCAACGACCCCCGCCCATTGACGTCAATAATGACGTATGTTCCCATAGTAACGCCAATAGGGACTTTCC
ATTGACGTCAATGGGTGGACTATTTACGGTAAACTGCCCACTTGGCAGTACATCAAGTGTATCATATGCC
AAGTACGCCCCCTATTGACGTCAATGACGGTAAATGGCCCGCCTGGCATTATGCCCAGTACATGACCTTA
TGGGACTTTCCTACTTGGCAGTACATCTACGTATTAGTCATCGCTATTACCATGGTGATGCGGTTTTGGC
AGTACATCAATGGGCGTGGATAGCGGTTTGACTCACGGGGATTTCCAAGTCTCCACCCCATTGACGTCAA
TGGGAGTTTGTTTTGGCACCAAAATCAACGGGACTTTCCAAAATGTCGTAACAACTCCGCCCCATTGACG
CAAATGGGCGGTAGGCGTGTACGGTGGGAGGTCTATATAAGCAGAGCTCTCTGGCTAACTAGAGAACCCA
CTGCTTACTGGCTTATCGAAATTAATACGACTCACTATAGGGAGACCCAAGCTTACCATGGCCTACCCCT
ACGACGTGCCCGACTACGCCTCCCTCGGATCCGCCACCATGCCCCGGAGGGCGGAGAACTGGGACGAGGC
CGAGGTAGGCGCGGAGGAGGCAGGCGTCGAAGAGTACGGCCCTGAAGAAGACGGCGGGGAGGAGTCGGGC
GCCGAGGAGTCCGGCCCGGAAGAGTCCGGCCCGGAGGAACTGGGCGCCGAGGAGGAGATGGAGGCCGGGC
GGCCGCGGCCC
[423 nt withheld, positions 1132-1554]
CAGGAGCGCATTGCACATCAACGGATGGGAGATTGAATTCTGCAGATATCCATCACACTGGCGGCCGCTC
GAGCATGCATCTAGAGGGCCCTATTCTATAGTGTCACCTAAATGCTAGAGCTCGCTGATCAGCCTCGACT
GTGCCTTCTAGTTGCCAGCCATCTGTTGTTTGCCCCTCCCCCGTGCCTTCCTTGACCCTGGAAGGTGCCA
CTCCCACTGTCCTTTCCTAATAAAATGAGGAAATTGCATCGCATTGTCTGAGTAGGTGTCATTCTATTCT
GGGGGGTGGGGTGGGGCAGGACAGCAAGGGGGAGGATTGGGAAGACAATAGCAGGCATGCTGGGGATGCG
GTGGGCTCTATGGCTTCTGAGGCGGAAAGAACCAGCTGGGGCTCGAGGGGGGATCCCC
[124 nt withheld, positions 1963-2086]
C
[32 nt withheld, positions 2088-2119]
CA
[57 nt withheld, positions 2122-2178]
A
[49 nt withheld, positions 2180-2228]
CCTTTGACGTTGGAGTCCACGTTCTTT
[37 nt withheld, positions 2256-2292]
ACCCTATCTCGGTCTATTCTTTTGATTTATAAGGGATTTTGGGGATTTCGGCCTATTGGTTAAAAAATGA
GCTGATTTAACAAAAATTTAACGCGAATTTTAACAAAAT
[37 nt withheld, positions 2402-2438]
T
[37 nt withheld, positions 2440-2476]
GGGTACCGAGCTCGAATTCTGTGGAATGTGTGTCAGTTAGGGTGTGGAAAGTCCCCAGGCTCCCCAGGCA
GGCAGAAGTATGCAAAGCATGCATCTCAATTAGTCAGCAACCAGGTGTGGAAAGTCCCCAGGCTCCCCAG
CAGGCAGAAGTATGCAAAGCATGCATCTCAATTAGTCAGCAACCATAGTCCCGCCCCTAACTCCGCCCAT
CCCGCCCCTAACTCCGCCCAGTTCCGCCCATTCTCCGCCCCATGGCTGACTAATTTTTTTTATTTATGCA
GAGGCCGAGGCCGCCTCGGCCTCTGAGCTATTCCAGAAGTAGTGAGGAGGCTTTTTTGGAGGCCTAGGCT
TTTGCAAAAAGCTCCCGGGAGCTTGGATATCCATTTTCGGATCTGATCAAGAGACAGGATGAGGATCGTT
TCGCATGATTGAACAAGATGGATTGCACGCAGGTTCTCCGGCCGCTTGGGTGGAGAGGCTATTCGGCTAT
GACTGGGCACAACAGACAATCGGCTGCTCTGATGCCGCCGTGTTCCGGCTGTCAGCGCAGGGGCGCCCGG
TTCTTTTTGTCAAGACCGACCTGTCCGGTGCCCTGAATGAACTGCAGGACGAGGCAGCGCGGCTATCGTG
GCTGGCCACGACGGGCGTTCCTTGCGCAGCTGTGCTCGACGTTGTCACTGAAGCGGGAAGGGACTGGCTG
CTATTGGGCGAAGTGCCGGGGCAGGATCTCCTGTCATCTCACCTTGCTCCTGCCGAGAAAGTATCCATCA
TGGCTGATGCAATGCGGCGGCTGCATACGCTTGATCCGGCTACCTGCCCATTCGACCACCAAGCGAAACA
TCGCATCGAGCGAGCACGTACTCGGATGGAAGCCGGTCTTGTCGATCAGGATGATCTGGACGAAGAGCAT
CAGGGGCTCGCGCCAGCCGAACTGTTCGCCAGGCTCAAGGCGCGCATGCCCGACGGCGAGGATCTCGTCG
TGACCCATGGCGATGCCTGCTTGCCGAATATCATGGTGGAAAATGGCCGCTTTTCTGGATTCATCGACTG
TGGCCGGCTGGGTGTGGCGGACCGCTATCAGGACATAGCGTTGGCTACCCGTGATATTGCTGAAGAGCTT
GGCGGCGAATGGGCTGACCGCTTCCTCGTGCTTTACGGTATCGCCGCTCCCGATTCGCAGCGCATCGCCT
TCTATCGCCTTCTTGACGAGTTCTTCTGAGCGGGACTCTGGGGTTCGAAATGACCGACCAAGCGACGCCC
AACCTGCCATCACGAGATTTCGATTCCACCGCCGCCTTCTATGAAAGGTTGGGCTTCGGAATCGTTTTCC
GGGACGCCGGCTGGATGATCCTCCAGCGCGGGGATCTCATGCTGGAGTTCTTCGCCCACCCCAACTTGTT
TATTGCAGCTTATAATGGTTACAAATAAAGCAATAGCATCACAAATTTCACAAATAAAGCATTTTTTTCA
CTGCATTCTAGTTGTGGTTTGTCCAAACTCATCAATGTATCTTATCATGTCTGGATCCCGTCGACCTCGA
GAGCTTGGCGTAATCATGGTCATAGCTGTTTCCTGTGTGAAATTGTTATCCGCTCACAATTCCACACAAC
ATACGAGCCGGAAGCATAAAGTGTAAAGCCTGGGGTGCCTAATGAGTGAGCTAACTCACATTAATTGCGT
TGCGCTCACTGCCCGCTTTCCAGTCGGGAAACCTGTCGTGCCAGCTGCATTAATGAATCGGCCAACGCGC
GGGGAGAGGCGGTTTGCGTATTGGGCGCTCTTCCGCTTCCTCGCTCACTGACTCGCTGCGCTCGGTCGTT
CGGCTGCGGCGAGCGGTATCAGCTCACTCAAAGGCGGTAATACGGTTATCCACAGAATCAGGGGATAACG
CAGGAAAGAACATGTGAGCAAAAGGCCAGCAAAAGGCCAGGAACCGTAAAAAGGCCGCGTTGCTGGCGTT
TTTCCATAGGCTCCGCCCCCCTGACGAGCATCACAAAAATCGACGCTCAAGTCAGAGGTGGCGAAACCCG
ACAGGACTATAAAGATACCAGGCGTTTCCCCCTGGAAGCTCCCTCGTGCGCTCTCCTGTTCCGACCCTGC
CGCTTACCGGATACCTGTCCGCCTTTCTCCCTTCGGGAAGCGTGGCGCTTTCTCAATGCTCACGCTGTAG
GTATCTCAGTTCGGTGTAGGTCGTTCGCTCCAAGCTGGGCTGTGTGCACGAACCCCCCGTTCAGCCCGAC
CGCTGCGCCTTATCCGGTAACTATCGTCTTGAGTCCAACCCGGTAAGACACGACTTATCGCCACTGGCAG
CAGCCACTGGTAACAGGATTAGCAGAGCGAGGTATGTAGGCGGTGCTACAGAGTTCTTGAAGTGGTGGCC
TAACTACGGCTACACTAGAAGGACAGTATTTGGTATCTGCGCTCTGCTGAAGCCAGTTACCTTCGGAAAA
AGAGTTGGTAGCTCTTGATCCGGCAAACAAACCACCGCTGGTAGCGGTGGTTTTTTTGTTTGCAAGCAGC
AGATTACGCGCAGAAAAAAAGGATCTCAAGAAGATCCTTTGATCTTTTCTACGGGGTCTGACGCTCAGTG
GAACGAAAACTCACGTTAAGGGATTTTGGTCATGAGATTATCAAAAAGGATCTTCACCTAGATCCTTTTA
AATTAAAAATGAAGTTTTAAATCAATCTAAAGTATATATGAGTAAACTTGGTCTGACAGTTACCAATGCT
TAATCAGTGAGGCACCTATCTCAGCGATCTGTCTATTTCGTTCATCCATAGTTGCCTGACTCCCCGTCGT
GTAGATAACTACGATACGGGAGGGCTTACCATCTGGCCCCAGTGCTGCAATGATACCGCGAGACCCACGC
TCACCGGCTCCAGATTTATCAGCAATAAACCAGCCAGCCGGAAGGGCCGAGCGCAGAAGTGGTCCTGCAA
CTTTATCCGCCTCCATCCAGTCTATTAATTGTTGCCGGGAAGCTAGAGTAAGTAGTTCGCCAGTTAATAG
TTTGCGCAACGTTGTTGCCATTGCTACAGGCATCGTGGTGTCACGCTCGTCGTTTGGTATGGCTTCATTC
AGCTCCGGTTCCCAACGATCAAGGCGAGTTACATGATCCCCCATGTTGTGCAAAAAAGCGGTTAGCTCCT
TCGGTCCTCCGATCGTTGTCAGAAGTAAGTTGGCCGCAGTGTTATCACTCATGGTTATGGCAGCACTGCA
TAATTCTCTTACTGTCATGCCATCCGTAAGATGCTTTTCTGTGACTGGTGAGTACTCAACCAAGTCATTC
TGAGAATAGTGTATGCGGCGACCGAGTTGCTCTTGCCCGGCGTCAATACGGGATAATACCGCGCCACATA
GCAGAACTTTAAAAGTGCTCATCATTGGAAAACGTTCTTCGGGGCGAAAACTCTCAAGGATCTTACCGCT
GTTGAGATCCAGTTCGATGTAACCCACTCGTGCACCCAACTGATCTTCAGCATCTTTTACTTTCACCAGC
GTTTCTGGGTGAGCAAAAACAGGAAGGCAAAATGCCGCAAAAAAGGGAATAAGGGCGACACGGAAATGTT
GAATACTCATACTCTTCCTTTTTCAATATTATTGAAGCATTTATCAGGGTTATTGTCTCATGAGCGGATA
CATATTTGAATGTATTTAGAAAAATAAACAAATAGGGGTTCCGCGCACATTTCCCCGAAAAGTGCCACCT
GACGTC
