>Addgene plasmid #19999 | HA-VHL-pRc/CMV | addgene partial sequence | sequence record 151792 | CMV-F 5'-CGCAAATGGGCGGTAGGCGTG-3'
ACTAGAGAACCCACTGCTTACTGGCTTATCGAAATTAATACGACTCACTATAGGGAGACCCAAGCTTACC
ATGGCCTACCCCTACGACGTGCCCGACTACGCCTCCCTCGGATCCGCCACCATGCCCCGGAGGGCGGAGA
ACTGGGACGAGGCCGAGGTAGGCGCGGAGGAGGCAGGCGTCGAAGAGTACGGCCCTGAAGAAGACGGCGG
GGAGGAGTCGGGCGCCGAGGAGTCCGGCCCGGAAGAGTCCGGCCCGGAGGAACTGGGCGCCGAGGAGGAG
ATGGAGGCCGGGCGGCCGCGGCCC
[423 nt withheld, positions 305-727]
CAGGAGCGCATTGCACATCAACGGATGGGAGATTGAATTCTGCAGATATCCATCACACTGGCGGCCGCTC
GAGCATGCATCTAGAGGGCCCTATTCTATAGTGTCACCTAAATGCTAGAGCTCGCTGATCAGCCTCGACT
GTGCCTTCTAGTTGCCAGCCATCTGTTGTTTGCCCCTCCCCCGTGCCTTCCTTGACCCTGGAAGGTGCCA
CTCC
